>Addgene plasmid #187772 | MAC_C_INSR | addgene full sequence | sequence record 370709 | Addgene NGS Result
TCCATAGAAGACACCGGGACCGATCCAGCCTCCGGACTCTAGCGTTTAAACTTAAGCTTGGTACCGAGCT
CGGATCCACTAGTCCAGTGTGGTGGAATTCTGCAGATATCAACAAGTTTGTACAAAAAAGCAGGCTCCAC
CATGGGCACCGGGGGCCGGCGGGGGGCGGCGGCCGCGCCGCTGCTGGTGGCGGTGGCCGCGCTGCTACTG
GGCGCCGCGGGCCACCTGTACCCCGGAGAGGTGTGTCCCGGCATGGATATCCGGAACAACCTCACTAGGT
TGCATGAGCTGGAGAATTGCTCTGTCATCGAAGGACACTTGCAGATACTCTTGATGTTCAAAACGAGGCC
CGAAGATTTCCGAGACCTCAGTTTCCCCAAACTCATCATGATCACTGATTACTTGCTGCTCTTCCGGGTC
TATGGGCTCGAGAGCCTGAAGGACCTGTTCCCCAACCTCACGGTCATCCGGGGATCACGACTGTTCTTTA
ACTACGCGCTGGTCATCTTCGAGATGGTTCACCTCAAGGAACTCGGCCTCTACAACCTGATGAACATCAC
CCGGGGTTCTGTCCGCATCGAGAAGAACAATGAGCTCTGTTACTTGGCCACTATCGACTGGTCCCGTATC
CTGGATTCCGTGGAGGATAATTACATCGTGTTGAACAAAGATGACAACGAGGAGTGTGGAGACATCTGTC
CGGGTACCGCGAAGGGCAAGACCAACTGCCCCGCCACCGTCATCAACGGGCAGTTTGTCGAACGATGTTG
GACTCATAGTCACTGCCAGAAAGTTTGCCCGACCATCTGTAAGTCACACGGCTGCACCGCCGAAGGCCTC
TGTTGCCACAGCGAGTGCCTGGGCAACTGTTCTCAGCCCGACGACCCCACCAAGTGCGTGGCCTGCCGCA
ACTTCTACCTGGACGGCAGGTGTGTGGAGACCTGCCCGCCCCCGTACTACCACTTCCAGGACTGGCGCTG
TGTGAACTTCAGCTTCTGCCAGGACCTGCACCACAAATGCAAGAACTCGCGGAGGCAGGGCTGCCACCAG
TACGTCATTCACAACAACAAGTGCATCCCTGAGTGTCCCTCCGGGTACACGATGAATTCCAGCAACTTGC
TGTGCACCCCATGCCTGGGTCCCTGTCCCAAGGTGTGCCACCTCCTAGAAGGCGAGAAGACCATCGACTC
GGTGACGTCTGCCCAGGAGCTCCGAGGATGCACCGTCATCAACGGGAGTCTGATCATCAACATTCGAGGA
GGCAACAATCTGGCAGCTGAGCTAGAAGCCAACCTCGGCCTCATTGAAGAAATTTCAGGGTATCTAAAAA
TCCGCCGATCCTACGCTCTGGTGTCACTTTCCTTCTTCCGGAAGTTACGTCTGATTCGAGGAGAGACCTT
GGAAATTGGGAACTACTCCTTCTATGCCTTGGACAACCAGAACCTAAGGCAGCTCTGGGACTGGAGCAAA
CACAACCTCACCATCACTCAGGGGAAACTCTTCTTCCACTATAACCCCAAACTCTGCTTGTCAGAAATCC
ACAAGATGGAAGAAGTTTCAGGAACCAAGGGGCGCCAGGAGAGAAACGACATTGCCCTGAAGACCAATGG
GGACCAGGCATCCTGTGAAAATGAGTTACTTAAATTTTCTTACATTCGGACATCTTTTGACAAGATCTTG
CTGAGATGGGAGCCGTACTGGCCCCCCGACTTCCGAGACCTCTTGGGGTTCATGCTGTTCTACAAAGAGG
CCCCTTATCAGAATGTGACGGAGTTCGACGGGCAGGATGCGTGTGGTTCCAACAGTTGGACGGTGGTAGA
CATTGACCCACCCCTGAGGTCCAACGACCCCAAATCACAGAACCACCCAGGGTGGCTGATGCGGGGTCTC
AAGCCCTGGACCCAGTATGCCATCTTTGTGAAGACCCTGGTCACCTTTTCGGATGAACGCCGGACCTATG
GGGCCAAGAGTGACATCATTTATGTCCAGACAGATGCCACCAACCCCTCTGTGCCCCTGGATCCAATCTC
AGTGTCTAACTCATCATCCCAGATTATTCTGAAGTGGAAACCACCCTCCGACCCCAATGGCAACATCACC
CACTACCTGGTTTTCTGGGAGAGGCAGGCGGAAGACAGTGAGCTGTTCGAGCTGGATTATTGCCTCAAAG
GGCTGAAGCTGCCCTCGAGGACCTGGTCTCCACCATTCGAGTCTGAAGATTCTCAGAAGCACAACCAGAG
TGAGTATGAGGATTCGGCCGGCGAATGCTGCTCCTGTCCAAAGACAGACTCTCAGATCCTGAAGGAGCTG
GAGGAGTCCTCGTTTAGGAAGACGTTTGAGGATTACCTGCACAACGTGGTTTTCGTCCCCAGGCCATCTC
GGAAACGCAGGTCCCTTGGCGATGTTGGGAATGTGACGGTGGCCGTGCCCACGGTGGCAGCTTTCCCCAA
CACTTCCTCGACCAGCGTGCCCACGAGTCCGGAGGAGCACAGGCCTTTTGAGAAGGTGGTGAACAAGGAG
TCGCTGGTCATCTCCGGCTTGCGACACTTCACGGGCTATCGCATCGAGCTGCAGGCTTGCAACCAGGACA
CCCCTGAGGAACGGTGCAGTGTGGCAGCCTACGTCAGTGCGAGGACCATGCCTGAAGCCAAGGCTGATGA
CATTGTTGGCCCTGTGACGCATGAAATCTTTGAGAACAACGTCGTCCACTTGATGTGGCAGGAGCCGAAG
GAGCCCAATGGTCTGATCGTGCTGTATGAAGTGAGTTATCGGCGATATGGTGATGAGGAGCTGCATCTCT
GCGTCTCCCGCAAGCACTTCGCTCTGGAACGGGGCTGCAGGCTGCGTGGGCTGTCACCGGGGAACTACAG
CGTGCGAATCCGGGCCACCTCCCTTGCGGGCAACGGCTCTTGGACGGAACCCACCTATTTCTACGTGACA
GACTATTTAGACGTCCCGTCAAATATTGCAAAAATTATCATCGGCCCCCTCATCTTTGTCTTTCTCTTCA
GTGTTGTGATTGGAAGTATTTATCTATTCCTGAGAAAGAGGCAGCCAGATGGGCCGCTGGGACCGCTTTA
CGCTTCTTCAAACCCTGAGTATCTCAGTGCCAGTGATGTGTTTCCATGCTCTGTGTACGTGCCGGACGAG
TGGGAGGTGTCTCGAGAGAAGATCACCCTCCTTCGAGAGCTGGGGCAGGGCTCCTTCGGCATGGTGTATG
AGGGCAATGCCAGGGACATCATCAAGGGTGAGGCAGAGACCCGCGTGGCGGTGAAGACGGTCAACGAGTC
AGCCAGTCTCCGAGAGCGGATTGAGTTCCTCAATGAGGCCTCGGTCATGAAGGGCTTCACCTGCCATCAT
GTGGTGCGCCTCCTGGGAGTGGTGTCCAAGGGCCAGCCCACGCTGGTGGTGATGGAGCTGATGGCTCACG
GAGACCTGAAGAGCTACCTCCGTTCTCTGCGGCCAGAGGCTGAGAATAATCCTGGCCGCCCTCCCCCTAC
CCTTCAAGAGATGATTCAGATGGCGGCAGAGATTGCTGACGGGATGGCCTACCTGAACGCCAAGAAGTTT
GTGCATCGGGACCTGGCAGCGAGAAACTGCATGGTCGCCCATGATTTTACTGTCAAAATTGGAGACTTTG
GAATGACCAGAGACATCTATGAAACGGATTACTACCGGAAAGGGGGCAAGGGTCTGCTCCCTGTACGGTG
GATGGCACCGGAGTCCCTGAAGGATGGGGTCTTCACCACTTCTTCTGACATGTGGTCCTTTGGCGTGGTC
CTTTGGGAAATCACCAGCTTGGCAGAACAGCCTTACCAAGGCCTGTCTAATGAACAGGTGTTGAAATTTG
TCATGGATGGAGGGTATCTGGATCAACCCGACAACTGTCCAGAGAGAGTCACTGACCTCATGCGCATGTG
CTGGCAATTCAACCCCAAGATGAGGCCAACCTTCCTGGAGATTGTCAACCTGCTCAAGGACGACCTGCAC
CCCAGCTTTCCAGAGGTGTCGTTCTTCCACAGCGAGGAGAACAAGGCTCCCGAGAGTGAGGAGCTGGAGA
TGGAGTTTGAGGACATGGAGAATGTGCCCCTGGACCGTTCCTCGCACTGTCAGAGGGAGGAGGCGGGGGG
CCGGGATGGAGGGTCCTCGCTGGGTTTCAAGCGGAGCTACGAGGAACACATCCCTTACACACACATGAAC
GGAGGCAAGAAAAACGGGCGGATTCTGACCTTGCCTCGGTCCAATCCTTCCGACCCAGCTTTCTTGTACA
AAGTGGTTGATATCAAGGCCGCCGACATCACCAGCCTGTACAAGAAAGTGGGGTGGAGCCATCCCCAGTT
CGAGAAGGGCGGAGGATCTGGCGGCGGAAGCGGCGGAGGAAGCTGGTCCCACCCTCAGTTTGAGAAAGGC
ACCGAGCTGGGCAGCACCATGGCCAGCTACCCCTACGACGTGCCCGACTACGCCAAGGACAACACCGTGC
CCCTGAAGCTGATCGCCCTGCTGGCCAACGGCGAGTTCCACTCTGGCGAGCAGCTGGGCGAGACACTGGG
CATGAGCAGAGCCGCCATCAACAAGCACATCCAGACCCTGCGGGACTGGGGCGTGGACGTGTTCACAGTG
CCCGGCAAGGGCTACAGCCTGCCCGAGCCCATCCAGCTGCTGAACGCCAAGCAGATCCTGGGCCAGCTGG
ATGGCGGATCTGTGGCCGTGCTGCCCGTGATCGACAGCACCAACCAGTATCTGCTCGACCGGATCGGCGA
GCTGAAGTCCGGCGACGCCTGTATCGCCGAGTACCAGCAGGCCGGCAGAGGCGGCAGGGGCAGAAAGTGG
TTCAGCCCCTTCGGCGCCAACCTGTACCTGAGCATGTTCTGGAGACTGGAACAGGGCCCAGCCGCCGCTA
TTGGCCTGAGCCTGGTCATCGGCATCGTGATGGCCGAGGTGCTGCGGAAGCTGGGCGCCGACAAAGTGCG
CGTGAAGTGGCCCAACGACCTGTATCTGCAGGACCGGAAGCTGGCCGGCATCCTGGTGGAACTGACCGGC
AAAACAGGCGACGCCGCCCAGATCGTGATCGGCGCTGGCATCAACATGGCCATGCGGCGGGTGGAAGAGA
GCGTGGTCAACCAGGGCTGGATCACCCTGCAGGAAGCCGGCATCAACCTGGACCGGAACACCCTGGCCGC
CATGCTGATCAGAGAGCTGAGAGCCGCCCTGGAACTGTTCGAGCAGGAAGGCCTGGCCCCCTACCTGAGC
AGATGGGAGAAGCTGGACAACTTCATCAACCGGCCCGTGAAACTGATCATCGGCGACAAAGAGATCTTCG
GCATCAGCCGGGGCATCGACAAGCAGGGGGCCCTGCTCCTGGAACAGGACGGCATCATCAAGCCCTGGAT
GGGCGGCGAGATCAGCCTGCGGAGCGCCGAGAAGTGATGACTCGAGTCTAGAGGGCCCGTTTAAACCCGC
TGATCAGCCTCGACTGTGCCTTCTAGTTGCCAGCCATCTGTTGTTTGCCCCTCCCCCGTGCCTTCCTTGA
CCCTGGAAGGTGCCACTCCCACTGTCCTTTCCTAATAAAATGAGGAAATTGCATCGCATTGTCTGAGTAG
GTGTCATTCTATTCTGGGGGGTGGGGTGGGGCAGGACAGCAAGGGGGAGGATTGGGAAGACAATAGCAGG
CATGCTGGGGATGCGGTGGGCTCTATGGCTTCTGAGGCGGAAAGAACCAGCTGGGGCTCTAGGGGGTATC
CCC
[124 nt withheld, positions 5744-5867]
C
[91 nt withheld, positions 5869-5959]
AGGGTGATGGTTCACGTACCTAGAAGTTCCTATTCCGAAGTTCCTATTCTCTAGAAAGTATAGGAACTTC
CTTGGCCAAAAAGCCTGAACTCACCGCGACGTCTGTCGAGAAGTTTCTGATCGAAAAGTTCGACAGCGTC
TCCGACCTGATGCAGCTCTCGGAGGGCGAAGAATCTCGTGCTTTCAGCTTCGATGTAGGAGGGCGTGGAT
ATGTCCTGCGGGTAAATAGCTGCGCCGATGGTTTCTACAAAGATCGTTATGTTTATCGGCACTTTGCATC
GGCCGCGCTCCCGATTCCGGAAGTGCTTGACATTGGGGAATTCAGCGAGAGCCTGACCTATTGCATCTCC
CGCCGTGCACAGGGTGTCACGTTGCAAGACCTGCCTGAAACCGAACTGCCCGCTGTTCTGCAGCCGGTCG
CGGAGGCCATGGATGCGATCGCTGCGGCCGATCTTAGCCAGACGAGCGGGTTCGGCCCATTCGGACCGCA
AGGAATCGGTCAATACACTACATGGCGTGATTTCATATGCGCGATTGCTGATCCCCATGTGTATCACTGG
CAAACTGTGATGGACGACACCGTCAGTGCGTCCGTCGCGCAGGCTCTCGATGAGCTGATGCTTTGGGCCG
AGGACTGCCCCGAAGTCCGGCACCTCGTGCACGCGGATTTCGGCTCCAACAATGTCCTGACGGACAATGG
CCGCATAACAGCGGTCATTGACTGGAGCGAGGCGATGTTCGGGGATTCCCAATACGAGGTCGCCAACATC
TTCTTCTGGAGGCCGTGGTTGGCTTGTATGGAGCAGCAGACGCGCTACTTCGAGCGGAGGCATCCGGAGC
TTGCAGGATCGCCGCGGCTCCGGGCGTATATGCTCCGCATTGGTCTTGACCAACTCTATCAGAGCTTGGT
TGACGGCAATTTCGATGATGCAGCTTGGGCGCAGGGTCGATGCGACGCAATCGTCCGATCCGGAGCCGGG
ACTGTCGGGCGTACACAAATCGCCCGCAGAAGCGCGGCCGTCTGGACCGATGGCTGTGTAGAAGTACTCG
CCGATAGTGGAAACCGACGCCCCAGCACTCGTCCGAGGGCAAAGGAATAGCACGTACTACGAGATTTCGA
TTCCACCGCCGCCTTCTATGAAAGGTTGGGCTTCGGAATCGTTTTCCGGGACGCCGGCTGGATGATCCTC
CAGCGCGGGGATCTCATGCTGGAGTTCTTCGCCCACCCCAACTTGTTTATTGCAGCTTATAATGGTTACA
AATAAAGCAATAGCATCACAAATTTCACAAATAAAGCATTTTTTTCACTGCATTCTAGTTGTGGTTTGTC
CAAACTCATCAATGTATCTTATCATGTCTGTATACCGTCGACCTCTAGCTAGAGCTTGGCGTAATCATGG
TCATAGCTGTTTCCTGTGTGAAATTGTTATCCGCTCACAATTCCACACAACATACGAGCCGGAAGCATAA
AGTGTAAAGCCTGGGGTGCCTAATGAGTGAGCTAACTCACATTAATTGCGTTGCGCTCACTGCCCGCTTT
CCAGTCGGGAAACCTGTCGTGCCAGCTGCATTAATGAATCGGCCAACGCGCGGGGAGAGGCGGTTTGCGT
ATTGGGCGCTCTTCCGCTTCCTCGCTCACTGACTCGCTGCGCTCGGTCGTTCGGCTGCGGCGAGCGGTAT
CAGCTCACTCAAAGGCGGTAATACGGTTATCCACAGAATCAGGGGATAACGCAGGAAAGAACATGTGAGC
AAAAGGCCAGCAAAAGGCCAGGAACCGTAAAAAGGCCGCGTTGCTGGCGTTTTTCCATAGGCTCCGCCCC
CCTGACGAGCATCACAAAAATCGACGCTCAAGTCAGAGGTGGCGAAACCCGACAGGACTATAAAGATACC
AGGCGTTTCCCCCTGGAAGCTCCCTCGTGCGCTCTCCTGTTCCGACCCTGCCGCTTACCGGATACCTGTC
CGCCTTTCTCCCTTCGGGAAGCGTGGCGCTTTCTCATAGCTCACGCTGTAGGTATCTCAGTTCGGTGTAG
GTCGTTCGCTCCAAGCTGGGCTGTGTGCACGAACCCCCCGTTCAGCCCGACCGCTGCGCCTTATCCGGTA
ACTATCGTCTTGAGTCCAACCCGGTAAGACACGACTTATCGCCACTGGCAGCAGCCACTGGTAACAGGAT
TAGCAGAGCGAGGTATGTAGGCGGTGCTACAGAGTTCTTGAAGTGGTGGCCTAACTACGGCTACACTAGA
AGAACAGTATTTGGTATCTGCGCTCTGCTGAAGCCAGTTACCTTCGGAAAAAGAGTTGGTAGCTCTTGAT
CCGGCAAACAAACCACCGCTGGTAGCGGTGGTTTTTTTGTTTGCAAGCAGCAGATTACGCGCAGAAAAAA
AGGATCTCAAGAAGATCCTTTGATCTTTTCTACGGGGTCTGACGCTCAGTGGAACGAAAACTCACGTTAA
GGGATTTTGGTCATGAGATTATCAAAAAGGATCTTCACCTAGATCCTTTTAAATTAAAAATGAAGTTTTA
AATCAATCTAAAGTATATATGAGTAAACTTGGTCTGACAGTTACCAATGCTTAATCAGTGAGGCACCTAT
CTCAGCGATCTGTCTATTTCGTTCATCCATAGTTGCCTGACTCCCCGTCGTGTAGATAACTACGATACGG
GAGGGCTTACCATCTGGCCCCAGTGCTGCAATGATACCGCGAGACCCACGCTCACCGGCTCCAGATTTAT
CAGCAATAAACCAGCCAGCCGGAAGGGCCGAGCGCAGAAGTGGTCCTGCAACTTTATCCGCCTCCATCCA
GTCTATTAATTGTTGCCGGGAAGCTAGAGTAAGTAGTTCGCCAGTTAATAGTTTGCGCAACGTTGTTGCC
ATTGCTACAGGCATCGTGGTGTCACGCTCGTCGTTTGGTATGGCTTCATTCAGCTCCGGTTCCCAACGAT
CAAGGCGAGTTACATGATCCCCCATGTTGTGCAAAAAAGCGGTTAGCTCCTTCGGTCCTCCGATCGTTGT
CAGAAGTAAGTTGGCCGCAGTGTTATCACTCATGGTTATGGCAGCACTGCATAATTCTCTTACTGTCATG
CCATCCGTAAGATGCTTTTCTGTGACTGGTGAGTACTCAACCAAGTCATTCTGAGAATAGTGTATGCGGC
GACCGAGTTGCTCTTGCCCGGCGTCAATACGGGATAATACCGCGCCACATAGCAGAACTTTAAAAGTGCT
CATCATTGGAAAACGTTCTTCGGGGCGAAAACTCTCAAGGATCTTACCGCTGTTGAGATCCAGTTCGATG
TAACCCACTCGTGCACCCAACTGATCTTCAGCATCTTTTACTTTCACCAGCGTTTCTGGGTGAGCAAAAA
CAGGAAGGCAAAATGCCGCAAAAAAGGGAATAAGGGCGACACGGAAATGTTGAATACTCATACTCTTCCT
TTTTCAATATTATTGAAGCATTTATCAGGGTTATTGTCTCATGAGCGGATACATATTTGAATGTATTTAG
AAAAATAAACAAATAGGGGTTCCGCGCACATTTCCCCGAAAAGTGCCACCTGACGTCGACGGATCGGGAG
ATCTCCCGATCCCCTATGGTGCACTCTCAGTACAATCTGCTCTGATGCCGCATAGTTAAGCCAGTATCTG
CTCCCTGCTTGTGTGTTGGAGGTCGCTGAGTAGTGCGCGAGCAAAATTTAAGCTACAACAAGGCAAGGCT
TGACCGACAATTGCATGAAGAATCTGCTTAGGGTTAGGCGTTTTGCGCTGCTTCGCGATGTACGGGCCAG
ATATACGCGTTGACATTGATTATTGACTAGTTATTAATAGTAATCAATTACGGGGTCATTAGTTCATAGC
CCATATATGGAGTTCCGCGTTACATAACTTACGGTAAATGGCCCGCCTGGCTGACCGCCCAACGACCCCC
GCCCATTGACGTCAATAATGACGTATGTTCCCATAGTAACGCCAATAGGGACTTTCCATTGACGTCAATG
GGTGGAGTATTTACGGTAAACTGCCCACTTGGCAGTACATCAAGTGTATCATATGCCAAGTACGCCCCCT
ATTGACGTCAATGACGGTAAATGGCCCGCCTGGCATTATGCCCAGTACATGACCTTATGGGACTTTCCTA
CTTGGCAGTACATCTACGTATTAGTCATCGCTATTACCATGGTGATGCGGTTTTGGCAGTACATCAATGG
GCGTGGATAGCGGTTTGACTCACGGGGATTTCCAAGTCTCCACCCCATTGACGTCAATGGGAGTTTGTTT
TGGCACCAAAATCAACGGGACTTTCCAAAATGTCGTAACAACTCCGCCCCATTGACGCAAATGGGCGGTA
GGCGTGTACGGTGGGAGGTCTATATAAGCAGAGCTCTCCCTATCAGTGATAGAGATCTCCCTATCAGTGA
TAGAGATCGTCGACGAGCTCGTTTAGTGAACCGTCAGATCGCCTGGAGACGCCATCCACGCTGTTTTGAC
C
Features (pLannotate 1.2.2; 24 found; start..end, strand, type, name):
    112..136     +  protein_bind   attB1: mutant version of attB; recombination site for the Gateway® BP reaction BP Clonase™
    142..4251    +  CDS            INSR: INSR_HUMAN - Experimental evidence at protein level: Swiss-Prot protein existence level 1. Receptor tyrosine kinase which mediates the pleiotropic actions of insulin. Binding of insulin leads to phosphorylation of several intracellular substrates, including, insulin receptor substrates (IRS1, 2, 3, 4), SHC, GAB1, CBL and other signaling intermediates. Each of these phosphorylated proteins serve as docking proteins for other signaling proteins that contain Src-homology-2 domains (SH2 domain) that specifically recognize different phosphotyrosine residues, including the p85 regulatory subunit of
   4253..4277    -  protein_bind   attB2: mutant version of attB; recombination site for the Gateway® BP reaction BP Clonase™
   4465..5424    +  CDS            birA: BIRA_ECOLI - Also known as bioR, dhbB. Experimental evidence at protein level: Swiss-Prot protein existence level 1. Acts both as a biotin--[acetyl-CoA-carboxylase] ligase and a biotin-operon repressor. In the presence of ATP, BirA activates biotin to form the BirA-biotinyl-5'-adenylate (BirA-bio-5'-AMP or holoBirA) complex. HoloBirA can either transfer the biotinyl moiety to the biotin carboxyl carrier protein (BCCP) subunit of acetyl-CoA carboxylase, or bind to the biotin operator site and inhibit transcription of the operon. From Escherichia coli (strain K12).
   5474..5698    +  polyA_signal   bGH poly(A) signal: bovine growth hormone polyadenylation signal
   5702..5723    +  promoter       SV40 promoter (fragment): SV40 enhancer and early promoter
   5744..5977    +  rep_origin     f1 ori (fragment) (sequence partly withheld): f1 bacteriophage origin of replication; arrow indicates direction of (+) strand synthesis
   5982..6029    +  protein_bind   FRT: FLP-mediated recombination occurs in the 8-bp core sequence TCTAGAAA (Turan and Bode, 2011). FLP recombinase from the Saccharomyces cerevisiae 2μ plasmid
   6037..7059    +  CDS            HygR: aminoglycoside phosphotransferase from E. coli; aph(4)-Ia; confers resistance to hygromycin
   7069..7194    +  CDS            ble (fragment): BLE_KLEPN - Experimental evidence at protein level: Swiss-Prot protein existence level 1. Binding protein with a strong affinity to the bleomycin family of antibiotics. Binds to CL990; an antimitotic-antibiotic compound. From Klebsiella pneumoniae.
   7189..7310    +  polyA_signal   SV40 poly(A) signal: SV40 polyadenylation signal
   7383..7399    -  protein_bind   lac operator: The lac repressor binds to the lac operator to inhibit transcription in E. coli. This inhibition can be relieved by adding lactose or isopropyl-β-D-thiogalactopyranoside (IPTG). lac repressor encoded by lacI
   7407..7437    -  promoter       lac promoter: promoter for the E. coli lac operon
   7452..7473    -  protein_bind   CAP binding site: CAP binding activates transcription in the presence of cAMP. E. coli catabolite activator protein
   7486..7578    -  CDS            lacI (fragment): lac repressor; lacI; The lac repressor binds to the lac operator to inhibit transcription in E. coli. This inhibition can be relieved by adding lactose or isopropyl-β-D-thiogalactopyranoside (IPTG).
   7761..8349    -  rep_origin     ori: high-copy-number ColE1/pMB1/pBR322/pUC origin of replication
   8520..9380    -  CDS            AmpR: β-lactamase; bla; confers resistance to ampicillin, carbenicillin, and related antibiotics
   9381..9485    -  promoter       AmpR promoter: bla
   9544..9596    -  misc_feature   bom (fragment): basis of mobility region from pBR322
   9751..10130   +  enhancer       CMV enhancer: human cytomegalovirus immediate early enhancer
  10131..10334   +  promoter       CMV promoter: human cytomegalovirus (CMV) immediate early promoter
  10336..10355   +  promoter       PLtetO-1 promoter (fragment): modified phage lambda PL promoter with tet operator sites (Lutz and Bujard, 1997)
  10357..10376   +  promoter       PLtetO-1 promoter (fragment): modified phage lambda PL promoter with tet operator sites (Lutz and Bujard, 1997)
  10384..10417   +  promoter       TRE3GV promoter (fragment): 3rd-generation Tet-responsive promoter that can be activated by binding of Tet-On® 3G, optimized for retroviral and lentiviral vectors
