[The description below was written by a language model from this plasmid's Addgene catalogue record and pLannotate feature annotations shown in this document.]
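Description:
MAC_C_INSR is a mammalian expression plasmid that places the human insulin receptor (INSR) coding sequence in the MAC-tag-C backbone, so that the receptor carries a C-terminal tag. The 10.4 kb plasmid is maintained in E. coli through a high-copy ColE1/pUC-type origin and an ampicillin resistance gene (β-lactamase). A partial f1 origin and remnants of lac regulatory elements are also annotated in the backbone.

The INSR open reading frame was introduced by Gateway cloning and is flanked by attB1 and attB2 sites. It lies downstream of the CMV enhancer and immediate-early promoter. Short matches to tet operator-containing promoters sit directly after that promoter, which suggests a tetracycline-regulated CMV/TetO arrangement, although the record does not state inducibility explicitly. Downstream of attB2, the feature table annotates a coding sequence derived from E. coli birA, the biotin ligase, followed by the bovine growth hormone polyadenylation signal. This is consistent with a tag that includes a biotin ligase module for proximity-dependent biotinylation. Any additional affinity epitopes within the tag, and any mutation in the ligase, are not annotated.

An FRT site sits immediately upstream of a hygromycin resistance gene that has no complete promoter of its own and ends in an SV40 poly(A) signal. This layout is typical of vectors designed for FLP-mediated integration into a genomic FRT docking site, with hygromycin selection for stable isogenic lines. The plasmid was deposited as part of an interactome study of human receptor tyrosine kinases, and it is intended for tagged INSR expression to map the receptor's protein interaction partners.
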