Addgene plasmid #187772: MAC_C_INSR
Purpose: MAC-tagged gene expression of human INSR
Depositing lab: Markku Varjosalo. Depositing organization: University of Helsinki, Institute of Biotechnology. Publication: Physical and functional interactome atlas of human receptor tyrosine kinases. Salokas K, Liu X, Ohman T, Chowdhury I, Gawriyski L, Keskitalo S, Varjosalo M. EMBO Rep. 2022 Apr 5:e54041. doi: 10.15252/embr.202154041. PubMed 35384245.
Backbone
  Vector backbone: MAC-tag-C
  Vector type: Mammalian Expression
Growth in bacteria
  Bacterial resistance: Ampicillin, 100 μg/mL
  Growth temperature: 37°C
  Growth strain: DH5alpha
  Copy number: High Copy
Gene/Insert
  Gene/Insert name: INSR
  Species: H. sapiens (human)
  Entrez Gene: INSR (a.k.a. CD220, HHF5)
  Cloning method: Gateway Cloning
Terms and licenses: Academic/Nonprofit Terms; Industry Terms: Not Available to Industry
How to cite: MAC_C_INSR was a gift from Markku Varjosalo (Addgene plasmid # 187772 ; http://n2t.net/addgene:187772 ; RRID:Addgene_187772)
